Addgene plasmid #64303: pYNL-N1
Purpose: To create cDNA of proteins fused to the N terminus of YNL.
Depositing lab: Yasushi Okada. Publication: Expanded palette of Nano-lanterns for real-time multicolor luminescence imaging. Takai A, Nakano M, Saito K, Haruno R, Watanabe TM, Ohyanagi T, Jin T, Okada Y, Nagai T. Proc Natl Acad Sci U S A. 2015 Apr 7;112(14):4352-6. doi: 10.1073/pnas.1418468112. Epub 2015 Mar 23. PubMed 25831507.
Backbone
  Vector backbone: pEGFP-N1
  Backbone manufacturer: Clontech
  Backbone size w/o insert (bp): 4000
  Total vector size (bp): 5600
  Vector type: Mammalian Expression, Luciferase
  Selectable markers: Neomycin (select with G418)
Growth in bacteria
  Bacterial resistance: Kanamycin, 50 μg/mL
  Growth temperature: 37°C
  Growth strain: DH5alpha
  Copy number: High Copy
Gene/Insert
  Gene/Insert name: Yellow Nano-lantern (alt name: Nano-lantern)
  Species: Synthetic
  Insert size (bp): 1600
  GenBank ID: JN859492
  Promoter: CMV
  Cloning method: Restriction Enzyme; 5′ cloning site AgeI (not destroyed); 3′ cloning site NotI (not destroyed)
  Sequencing primers: 5′ CMV-fwd; 3′ EBV-rev
Resource information
  A portion of this plasmid was derived from a plasmid made by: Nano-lantern/pcDNA3 (gifted from Dr Takeharu Nagai)
Terms and licenses: Academic/Nonprofit Terms; Industry Terms: Not Available to Industry
How to cite: pYNL-N1 was a gift from Yasushi Okada (Addgene plasmid # 64303)
