[The description below was written by a language model from this plasmid's Addgene catalogue record and pLannotate feature annotations shown in this document.]
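Description:
pYNL-N1 is a mammalian expression and fusion-tagging vector of about 5.6 kb built on the Clontech pEGFP-N1 backbone, in which the original fluorescent protein has been replaced, between retained AgeI and NotI sites, by the synthetic Yellow Nano-lantern (YNL) coding sequence of roughly 1.6 kb. The annotated features show YNL as two adjoining coding segments, an mVenus yellow fluorescent protein followed directly by a Renilla luciferase. In this chimera, the energy released when the luciferase oxidises its substrate is passed non-radiatively to the fluorescent protein, giving bright yellow luminescence without excitation light. The record notes that this portion derives from an earlier Nano-lantern construct in pcDNA3.

Expression is driven by the human CMV immediate early enhancer and promoter. A multiple cloning site lies between the promoter and the YNL reading frame, so a cDNA of interest can be inserted in frame upstream, placing the protein at the N terminus of YNL. An SV40 polyadenylation signal terminates the transcript. The short large T antigen fragment annotated just before it is probably part of the SV40 late-region sequence rather than a functional element.

The plasmid is propagated in E. coli through a high-copy pUC-type origin. A single Tn5 NeoR/KanR gene is placed behind tandem bacterial (bla) and SV40 early promoters and followed by an HSV TK polyadenylation signal. It provides kanamycin resistance in bacteria and G418 selection for stable mammalian lines. An f1 origin is also present, while the small ble and bGH poly(A) fragments appear to be backbone remnants. The vector is intended for making luminescent fusion proteins for real-time, multicolour luminescence imaging in mammalian cells.
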