Features (pLannotate 1.2.2; 15 found; start..end, strand, type, name):
     61..364     +  enhancer       CMV enhancer: human cytomegalovirus immediate early enhancer
    365..568     +  promoter       CMV promoter: human cytomegalovirus (CMV) immediate early promoter
    591..671     +  misc_feature   MCS: multiple cloning site
    679..1371    +  CDS            mVenus: mVenus is a basic (constitutively fluorescent) yellow fluorescent protein published in 2006, derived from Aequorea victoria. It is reported to be a rapidly-maturing monomer with moderate acid sensitivity.
   1369..2295    +  CDS            LUCI_RENRE: Experimental evidence at protein level: Swiss-Prot protein existence level 1. Upon binding the substrate, the enzyme catalyzes an oxygenation, producing a very short-lived hydroperoxide that cyclizes into a dioxetanone structure, which collapses, releasing a CO(2) molecule. The spontaneous breakdown of the dioxetanone releases the energy (about 50 kcal/mole) that is necessary to generate the excited state of the coelenteramide product, which is the singlet form of the monoanion. In vivo the product undergoes the process of nonradiative energy transfer to an accessory protein, a green fluoresce
   2314..2397    +  CDS            large T antigen (fragment): large T antigen from SV40 (simian virus 40)
   2420..2541    +  polyA_signal   SV40 poly(A) signal: SV40 polyadenylation signal
   2575..3003    -  rep_origin     f1 ori (sequence partly withheld): f1 bacteriophage origin of replication; arrow indicates direction of (+) strand synthesis
   3030..3134    +  promoter       AmpR promoter: bla
   3136..3493    +  promoter       SV40 promoter: SV40 enhancer and early promoter
   3528..4322    +  CDS            NeoR/KanR: aminoglycoside phosphotransferase from Tn5; aph(3')-II (or nptII); confers resistance to neomycin, kanamycin, and G418 (Geneticin®)
   4343..4495    +  CDS            ble (fragment): BLE_KLEPN - Experimental evidence at protein level: Swiss-Prot protein existence level 1. Binding protein with a strong affinity to the bleomycin family of antibiotics. Binds to CL990; an antimitotic-antibiotic compound. From Klebsiella pneumoniae.
   4554..4601    +  polyA_signal   HSV TK poly(A) signal: herpes simplex virus thymidine kinase polyadenylation signal (Cole and Stacy, 1985)
   4692..4708    -  polyA_signal   bGH poly(A) signal (fragment): bovine growth hormone polyadenylation signal
   4930..5518    +  rep_origin     ori: high-copy-number ColE1/pMB1/pBR322/pUC origin of replication
>Addgene plasmid #64303 | pYNL-N1 | depositor full sequence | sequence record 107855 | pYNL-N1 sequence 5632 bps
TAGTTATTAATAGTAATCAATTACGGGGTCATTAGTTCATAGCCCATATATGGAGTTCCGCGTTACATAA
CTTACGGTAAATGGCCCGCCTGGCTGACCGCCCAACGACCCCCGCCCATTGACGTCAATAATGACGTATG
TTCCCATAGTAACGCCAATAGGGACTTTCCATTGACGTCAATGGGTGGAGTATTTACGGTAAACTGCCCA
CTTGGCAGTACATCAAGTGTATCATATGCCAAGTACGCCCCCTATTGACGTCAATGACGGTAAATGGCCC
GCCTGGCATTATGCCCAGTACATGACCTTATGGGACTTTCCTACTTGGCAGTACATCTACGTATTAGTCA
TCGCTATTACCATGGTGATGCGGTTTTGGCAGTACATCAATGGGCGTGGATAGCGGTTTGACTCACGGGG
ATTTCCAAGTCTCCACCCCATTGACGTCAATGGGAGTTTGTTTTGGCACCAAAATCAACGGGACTTTCCA
AAATGTCGTAACAACTCCGCCCCATTGACGCAAATGGGCGGTAGGCGTGTACGGTGGGAGGTCTATATAA
GCAGAGCTGGTTTAGTGAACCGTCAGATCCGCTAGCGCTACCGGACTCAGATCTCGAGCTCAAGCTTCGA
ATTCTGCAGTCGACGGTACCGCGGGCCCGGGATCCACCGGTCGCCACCATGGTGAGCAAGGGCGAGGAGC
TGTTCACCGGGGTGGTGCCCATCCTGGTCGAGCTGGACGGCGACGTAAACGGCCACAAGTTCAGCGTGTC
CGGCGAGGGCGAGGGCGATGCCACCTACGGCAAGCTGACCCTGAAGCTGATCTGCACCACCGGCAAGCTG
CCCGTGCCCTGGCCCACCCTCGTGACCACCCTGGGCTACGGCCTGCAGTGCTTCGCCCGCTACCCCGACC
ACATGAAGCAGCACGACTTCTTCAAGTCCGCCATGCCCGAAGGCTACGTCCAGGAGCGCACCATCTTCTT
CAAGGACGACGGCAACTACAAGACCCGCGCCGAGGTGAAGTTCGAGGGCGACACCCTGGTGAACCGCATC
GAGCTGAAGGGCATCGACTTCAAGGAGGACGGCAACATCCTGGGGCACAAGCTGGAGTACAACTACAACA
GCCACAACGTCTATATCACCGCCGACAAGCAGAAGAACGGCATCAAGGCCAACTTCAAGATCCGCCACAA
CATCGAGGACGGCGGCGTGCAGCTCGCCGACCACTACCAGCAGAACACCCCCATCGGCGACGGCCCCGTG
CTGCTGCCCGACAACCACTACCTGAGCTACCAGTCCAAGCTGAGCAAAGACCCCAACGAGAAGCGCGATC
ACATGGTCCTGCTGGAGTTCGTGACCGCCGCCGGGGGTACCAAGGTGTACGACCCCGAGCAGAGGAAGAG
GATGATCACCGGCCCCCAGTGGTGGGCCAGGTGCAAGCAGATGAACGTGCTGGACAGCTTCATCAACTAC
TACGACAGCGAGAAGCACGCCGAGAACGCCGTGATCTTCCTGCACGGCAACGCCACTAGCAGCTACCTGT
GGAGGCACGTGGTGCCCCACATCGAGCCCGTGGCCAGGTGCATCATCCCCGATCTGATCGGCATGGGCAA
GAGCGGCAAGAGCGGCAACGGCAGCTACAGGCTGCTGGACCACTACAAGTACCTGACCGCCTGGTTCGAG
CTTCTGAACCTGCCCAAGAAGATCATCTTCGTGGGCCACGACTGGGGCGCCGCCCTGGCCTTCCACTACG
CCTACGAGCACCAGGACAGGATCAAGGCCATCGTGCACATGGAGAGCGTGGTGGACGTGATCGAGAGCTG
GGACGAGTGGCCAGACATCGAGGAGGACATCGCCCTGATCAAGAGCGAGGAGGGCGAGAAGATGGTGCTG
GAGAACAACTTCTTCGTGGAGACCGTGCTGCCCAGCAAGATCATGAGAAAGCTGGAGCCCGAGGAGTTCG
CCGCCTACCTGGAGCCCTTCAAGGAGAAGGGCGAGGTGAGAAGACCCACCCTGAGCTGGCCCAGAGAGAT
CCCCCTGGTGAAGGGCGGCAAGCCCGACGTGGTGCAGATCGTGAGAAACTACAACGCCTACCTGAGAGCC
AGCGACGACCTGCCCAAGCTGTTCATCGAGGGCGACCCCGGCTTCTTCAGCAACGCCATCGTGGAGGGCG
CCAAGAAGTTCCCCAACACCGAGTTCGTGAAGGTGAAGGGCCTGCACTTCCTCCAGGAGGACGCCCCCGA
CGAGATGGGCAAGTACATCAAGAGCTTCGTGGAGAGAGTGCTGAAGAACGAGCAGTAGGCGGCCGCGACT
CTAGATCATAATCAGCCATACCACATTTGTAGAGGTTTTACTTGCTTTAAAAAACCTCCCACACCTCCCC
CTGAACCTGAAACATAAAATGAATGCAATTGTTGTTGTTAACTTGTTTATTGCAGCTTATAATGGTTACA
AATAAAGCAATAGCATCACAAATTTCACAAATAAAGCATTTTTTTCACTGCATTCTAGTTGTGGTTTGTC
CAAACTCATCAATGTATCTTAAGGCGTAAATTGTAAGCGTTAATATTTTGTTAAAATTCGCGTTAAATTT
TTGTTAAATCAGCTCATTTTTTAACCAATAGGCCGAAATCGGCAAAATCCCTTATAAATCAAAAGAATAG
ACCGAGATAGGGT
[37 nt withheld, positions 2674-2710]
AAAGAACGTGGACTCCAACGTCAAAGG
[49 nt withheld, positions 2738-2786]
T
[91 nt withheld, positions 2788-2878]
G
[124 nt withheld, positions 2880-3003]
CAGGTGGCACTTTTCGGGGAAATGTGCGCGGAACCCCTATTTGTTTATTTTTCTAAATACATTCAAATAT
GTATCCGCTCATGAGACAATAACCCTGATAAATGCTTCAATAATATTGAAAAAGGAAGAGTCCTGAGGCG
GAAAGAACCAGCTGTGGAATGTGTGTCAGTTAGGGTGTGGAAAGTCCCCAGGCTCCCCAGCAGGCAGAAG
TATGCAAAGCATGCATCTCAATTAGTCAGCAACCAGGTGTGGAAAGTCCCCAGGCTCCCCAGCAGGCAGA
AGTATGCAAAGCATGCATCTCAATTAGTCAGCAACCATAGTCCCGCCCCTAACTCCGCCCATCCCGCCCC
TAACTCCGCCCAGTTCCGCCCATTCTCCGCCCCATGGCTGACTAATTTTTTTTATTTATGCAGAGGCCGA
GGCCGCCTCGGCCTCTGAGCTATTCCAGAAGTAGTGAGGAGGCTTTTTTGGAGGCCTAGGCTTTTGCAAA
GATCGATCAAGAGACAGGATGAGGATCGTTTCGCATGATTGAACAAGATGGATTGCACGCAGGTTCTCCG
GCCGCTTGGGTGGAGAGGCTATTCGGCTATGACTGGGCACAACAGACAATCGGCTGCTCTGATGCCGCCG
TGTTCCGGCTGTCAGCGCAGGGGCGCCCGGTTCTTTTTGTCAAGACCGACCTGTCCGGTGCCCTGAATGA
ACTGCAAGACGAGGCAGCGCGGCTATCGTGGCTGGCCACGACGGGCGTTCCTTGCGCAGCTGTGCTCGAC
GTTGTCACTGAAGCGGGAAGGGACTGGCTGCTATTGGGCGAAGTGCCGGGGCAGGATCTCCTGTCATCTC
ACCTTGCTCCTGCCGAGAAAGTATCCATCATGGCTGATGCAATGCGGCGGCTGCATACGCTTGATCCGGC
TACCTGCCCATTCGACCACCAAGCGAAACATCGCATCGAGCGAGCACGTACTCGGATGGAAGCCGGTCTT
GTCGATCAGGATGATCTGGACGAAGAGCATCAGGGGCTCGCGCCAGCCGAACTGTTCGCCAGGCTCAAGG
CGAGCATGCCCGACGGCGAGGATCTCGTCGTGACCCATGGCGATGCCTGCTTGCCGAATATCATGGTGGA
AAATGGCCGCTTTTCTGGATTCATCGACTGTGGCCGGCTGGGTGTGGCGGACCGCTATCAGGACATAGCG
TTGGCTACCCGTGATATTGCTGAAGAGCTTGGCGGCGAATGGGCTGACCGCTTCCTCGTGCTTTACGGTA
TCGCCGCTCCCGATTCGCAGCGCATCGCCTTCTATCGCCTTCTTGACGAGTTCTTCTGAGCGGGACTCTG
GGGTTCGAAATGACCGACCAAGCGACGCCCAACCTGCCATCACGAGATTTCGATTCCACCGCCGCCTTCT
ATGAAAGGTTGGGCTTCGGAATCGTTTTCCGGGACGCCGGCTGGATGATCCTCCAGCGCGGGGATCTCAT
GCTGGAGTTCTTCGCCCACCCTAGGGGGAGGCTAACTGAAACACGGAAGGAGACAATACCGGAAGGAACC
CGCGCTATGACGGCAATAAAAAGACAGAATAAAACGCACGGTGTTGGGTCGTTTGTTCATAAACGCGGGG
TTCGGTCCCAGGGCTGGCACTCTGTCGATACCCCACCGAGACCCCATTGGGGCCAATACGCCCGCGTTTC
TTCCTTTTCCCCACCCCACCCCCCAAGTTCGGGTGAAGGCCCAGGGCTCGCAGCCAACGTCGGGGCGGCA
GGCCCTGCCATAGCCTCAGGTTACTCATATATACTTTAGATTGATTTAAAACTTCATTTTTAATTTAAAA
GGATCTAGGTGAAGATCCTTTTTGATAATCTCATGACCAAAATCCCTTAACGTGAGTTTTCGTTCCACTG
AGCGTCAGACCCCGTAGAAAAGATCAAAGGATCTTCTTGAGATCCTTTTTTTCTGCGCGTAATCTGCTGC
TTGCAAACAAAAAAACCACCGCTACCAGCGGTGGTTTGTTTGCCGGATCAAGAGCTACCAACTCTTTTTC
CGAAGGTAACTGGCTTCAGCAGAGCGCAGATACCAAATACTGTCCTTCTAGTGTAGCCGTAGTTAGGCCA
CCACTTCAAGAACTCTGTAGCACCGCCTACATACCTCGCTCTGCTAATCCTGTTACCAGTGGCTGCTGCC
AGTGGCGATAAGTCGTGTCTTACCGGGTTGGACTCAAGACGATAGTTACCGGATAAGGCGCAGCGGTCGG
GCTGAACGGGGGGTTCGTGCACACAGCCCAGCTTGGAGCGAACGACCTACACCGAACTGAGATACCTACA
GCGTGAGCTATGAGAAAGCGCCACGCTTCCCGAAGGGAGAAAGGCGGACAGGTATCCGGTAAGCGGCAGG
GTCGGAACAGGAGAGCGCACGAGGGAGCTTCCAGGGGGAAACGCCTGGTATCTTTATAGTCCTGTCGGGT
TTCGCCACCTCTGACTTGAGCGTCGATTTTTGTGATGCTCGTCAGGGGGGCGGAGCCTATGGAAAAACGC
CAGCAACGCGGCCTTTTTACGGTTCCTGGCCTTTTGCTGGCCTTTTGCTCACATGTTCTTTCCTGCGTTA
TCCCCTGATTCTGTGGATAACCGTATTACCGCCATGCAT
