>Addgene plasmid #64303 | pYNL-N1 | addgene partial sequence | sequence record 110835 | CMV-F 5'-CGCAAATGGGCGGTAGGCGTG-3'
CTATATAAGCAGAGCTGGTTTAGTGAACCGTCAGATCCGCTAGCGCTACCGGACTCAGATCTCGAGCTCA
AGCTTCGAATTCTGCAGTCGACGGTACCGCGGGCCCGGGATCCACCGGTCGCCACCATGGTGAGCAAGGG
CGAGGAGCTGTTCACCGGGGTGGTGCCCATCCTGGTCGAGCTGGACGGCGACGTAAACGGCCACAAGTTC
AGCGTGTCCGGCGAGGGCGAGGGCGATGCCACCTACGGCAAGCTGACCCTGAAGCTGATCTGCACCACCG
GCAAGCTGCCCGTGCCCTGGCCCACCCTCGTGACCACCCTGGGCTACGGCCTGCAGTGCTTCGCCCGCTA
CCCCGACCACATGAAGCAGCACGACTTCTTCAAGTCCGCCATGCCCGAAGGCTACGTCCAGGAGCGCACC
ATCTTCTTCAAGGACGACGGCAACTACAAGACCCGCGCCGAGGTGAAGTTCGAGGGCGACACCCTGGTGA
ACCGCATCGAGCTGAAGGGCATCGACTTCAAGGAGGACGGCAACATCCTGGGGCACAAGCTGGAGTACAA
CTACAACAGCCACAACGTCTATATCACCGCCGACAAGCAGAAGAACGGCATCAAGGCCAACTTCAAGATC
CGCCACAACATCGAGGACGGCGGCGTGCAGCTCGCCGACCACTACCAGCAGAACACCCCCATCGGCGACG
GCCCCGTGCTGCTGCCCGACAACCACTACCTGAGCTACCAGTCCAAGCTGAGCAAAGACCCCAACGAGAA
GCGCGATCACATGGTCCTGCTGGAGTTCGTGACCGCCGCCGGGGGTACCAAGGTGTACGACCCCGAGCAG
AGGAAGAGGATGATCACCGGCCCCCAGTGGTGGGCCAGGTGCAAGCAGATGAACGTGCTGGACAGCTTCA
TCAACTACTACGACAGCGAGAAGCACGCCGAGAACGCCGTGATCTTCCTGCACGGCAACGCCAC
