>Addgene plasmid #64303 | pYNL-N1 | addgene partial sequence | sequence record 110838 | SV40pA-R 5'-GAAATTTGTGATGCTATTGC-3'
TTATAAGCTGCAATAAACAAGTTAACAACAACAATTGCATTCATTTTATGTTTCAGGTTCAGGGGGAGGT
GTGGGAGGTTTTTTAAAGCAAGTAAAACCTCTACAAATGTGGTATGGCTGATTATGATCTAGAGTCGCGG
CCGCCTACTGCTCGTTCTTCAGCACTCTCTCCACGAAGCTCTTGATGTACTTGCCCATCTCGTCGGGGGC
GTCCTCCTGGAGGAAGTGCAGGCCCTTCACCTTCACGAACTCGGTGTTGGGGAACTTCTTGGCGCCCTCC
ACGATGGCGTTGCTGAAGAAGCCGGGGTCGCCCTCGATGAACAGCTTGGGCAGGTCGTCGCTGGCTCTCA
GGTAGGCGTTGTAGTTTCTCACGATCTGCACCACGTCGGGCTTGCCGCCCTTCACCAGGGGGATCTCTCT
GGGCCAGCTCAGGGTGGGTCTTCTCACCTCGCCCTTCTCCTTGAAGGGCTCCAGGTAGGCGGCGAACTCC
TCGGGCTCCAGCTTTCTCATGATCTTGCTGGGCAGCACGGTCTCCACGAAGAAGTTGTTCTCCAGCACCA
TCTTCTCGCCCTCCTCGCTCTTGATCAGGGCGATGTCCTCCTCGATGTCTGGCCACTCGTCCCAGCTCTC
GATCACGTCCACCACGCTCTCCATGTGCACGATGGCCTTGATCCTGTCCTGGTGCTCGTAGGCGTAGTGG
AAGGCCAGGGCGGCGCCCCAGTCGTGGCCCACGAAGATGATCTTCTTGGGCAGGTTCAGAAGCTCGAACC
AGGCGGTCAGGTACTTGTAGTGGTCCAGCAGCCTGTAGCTGCCGTTGCCGCTCTTGCCGCTCTTGCCCAT
GCCGATCAGATCGGGGATGATGCACCTGGCCACGGGCTCGATGTGGG
